>Addgene plasmid #68852 | pCS6-SMASh-YFP | addgene full sequence | sequence record 316941 | Addgene NGS Result
CGTTACATAACTTACGGTAAATGGCCCGCCTGGCTGACCGCCCAACGACCCCCGCCCATTGACGTCAATA
ATGACGTATGTTCCCATAGTAACGCCAATAGGGACTTTCCATTGACGTCAATGGGTGGAGTATTTACGGT
AAACTGCCCACTTGGCAGTACATCAAGTGTATCATATGCCAAGTACGCCCCCTATTGACGTCAATGACGG
TAAATGGCCCGCCTGGCATTATGCCCAGTACATGACCTTATGGGACTTTCCTACTTGGCAGTACATCTAC
GTATTAGTCATCGCTATTACCATGGTGATGCGGTTTTGGCAGTACATCAATGGGCGTGGATAGCGGTTTG
ACTCACGGGGATTTCCAAGTCTCCACCCCATTGACGTCAATGGGAGTTTGTTTTGGCACCAAAATCAACG
GGACTTTCCAAAATGTCGTAACAACTCCGCCCCATTGACGCAAATGGGCGGTAGGCGTGTACGGTGGGAG
GTCTATATAAGCAGAGCTCGTTTAGTGAACCGTCAGATCGCCTGGAGACGCCATCCACGCTGTTTTGACC
TCCATAGAAGACACCGGGACCGATCCAGCCTCCGGACTCTAGCCTAGGCCGCGGGACGGATAACAATTTC
ACACAGGAAACAGCTATGACCATTAGGCCTATTTAGGTGACACTATAGAACAAGTTTGTACAAAAAAGCA
GGCTGGTACCGGTCCGGAATTCGGTGCAGAGCTCAAGCGAGTTCTCCCGCAGCCGCAGTCTCTGGGCCTC
TCTAGCTTCAGCGGCGACGAGCCTGCCACACTCGCTAAGCTCCTCCGGCACCGCACACCTGCCACTGCCG
CTGCAGCCGCCGGCTCTGCTCCCTTCCGGCTTCTGCCTCAGAGGAGTTCTTAGCCTGTTCGGAGCCGCAG
CACCGACGACCAGATGGAGCCCGGGCCCATGGATTACAAGGATGACGACGATAAGGGCTCTTCCGGGACA
GGCTCCGGATCCGGCACTAGTGCGCCCATCACGGCGTACGCCCAGCAGACGAGAGGCCTCCTAGGGTGTA
TAATCACCAGCCTGACTGGCCGGGACAAAAACCAAGTGGAGGGTGAGGTCCAGATCGTGTCAACTGCTAC
CCAAACCTTCCTGGCAACGTGCATCAATGGGGTATGCTGGGCAGTCTACCACGGGGCCGGAACGAGGACC
ATCGCATCACCCAAGGGTCCTGTCATCCAGATGTATACCAATGTGGACCAAGACCTTGTGGGCTGGCCCG
CTCCTCAAGGTTCCCGCTCATTGACACCCTGTACCTGCGGCTCCTCGGACCTTTACCTGGTCACGAGGCA
CGCCGATGTCATTCCCGTGCGCCGGCGAGGTGATAGCAGGGGTAGCCTGCTTTCGCCCCGGCCCATTTCC
TACTTGAAAGGCTCCTCGGGGGGTCCGCTGTTGTGCCCCGCGGGACACGCCGTGGGCCTATTCAGGGCCG
CGGTGTGCACCCGTGGAGTGGCTAAAGCGGTGGACTTTATCCCTGTGGAGAACCTAGAGACAACCATGAG
ATCCCCGGTGTTCACGGACAACTCCTCTCCACCAGCAGTCACCCTGACGCACCCAATCACCAAAATCGAT
ACCAAATACATCATGACATGCATGTCGGCCGACCTGGAGGTCGTCACGAGCACCTGGGTGCTCGTTGGCG
GCGTCCTGGCTGCTCTGGCCGCGTATTGCCTGTCAACAGGCTGCGTGGTCATAGTGGGCAGGATCGTCTT
GTCCGGGAAGCCGGCAGGCAGTAGCGGAAGCAGTATTATACCTGACAGGGAGGTTCTCTACCAGGAGTTC
GAAGATGTCGTGCCATGCTCAATGGGCTCGGGCGCGCCTATGGTGAGCAAGGGCGAGGAGCTGTTCACCG
GGGTGGTGCCCATCCTGGTCGAGCTGGACGGCGACGTAAACGGCCACAAGTTCAGCGTGTCCGGCGAGGG
CGAGGGCGATGCCACCTACGGCAAGCTGACCCTGAAGCTGATCTGCACCACCGGCAAGCTGCCCGTGCCC
TGGCCCACCCTCGTGACCACCCTGGGCTACGGCCTGCAGTGCTTCGCCCGCTACCCCGACCACATGAAGC
AGCACGACTTCTTCAAGTCCGCCATGCCCGAAGGCTACGTCCAGGAGCGCACCATCTTCTTCAAGGACGA
CGGCAACTACAAGACCCGCGCCGAGGTGAAGTTCGAGGGCGACACCCTGGTGAACCGCATCGAGCTGAAG
GGCATCGACTTCAAGGAGGACGGCAACATCCTGGGGCACAAGCTGGAGTACAACTACAACAGCCACAACG
TCTATATCACCGCCGACAAGCAGAAGAACGGCATCAAGGCCAACTTCAAGATCCGCCACAACATCGAGGA
CGGCGGCGTGCAGCTCGCCGACCACTACCAGCAGAACACCCCCATCGGCGACGGCCCCGTGCTGCTGCCC
GACAACCACTACCTGAGCTACCAGTCCGCCCTGAGCAAAGACCCCAACGAGAAGCGCGATCACATGGTCC
TGCTGGAGTTCGTGACCGCCGCCGGGATCACTCTCGGCATGGACGAGCTGTACAAGTGATCTAGAGTATC
CCTCGAGGGGCCCAAGCTTACGCGTACCCAGCTTTCTTGTACAAAGTGGTCCCTATAGTGAGTCGTATTA
TAAGCTAGGCACTGGCCGTCGTTTTACAACGTCGTGACTGGGAAAACTGCTAGCTTGGGATCTTTGTGAA
GGAACCTTACTTCTGTGGTGTGACATAATTGGACAAACTACCTACAGAGATTTAAAGCTCTAAGGTAAAT
ATAAAATTTTTAAGTGTATAATGTGTTAAACTAGCTGCATATGCTTGCTGCTTGAGAGTTTTGCTTACTG
AGTATGATTTATGAAAATATTATACACAGGAGCTAGTGATTCTAATTGTTTGTGTATTTTAGATTCACAG
TCCCAAGGCTCATTTCAGGCCCCTCAGTCCTCACAGTCTGTTCATGATCATAATCAGCCATACCACATTT
GTAGAGGTTTTACTTGCTTTAAAAAACCTCCCACACCTCCCCCTGAACCTGAAACATAAAATGAATGCAA
TTGTTGTTGTTAACTTGTTTATTGCAGCTTATAATGGTTACAAATAAAGCAATAGCATCACAAATTTCAC
AAATAAAGCATTTTTTTCACTGCATTCTAGTTGTGGTTTGTCCAAACTCATCAATGTATCTTATCATGTC
TGGATCGATCCTGCATTAATGAATCGGCCAACGCGCGGGGAGAGGCGGTTTGCGTATTGGCTGGCGTAAT
AGCGAAGAGGCCCGCACCGATCGCCCTTCCCAACAGTTGCGCAGCCTGAATGGCGAATGGG
[124 nt withheld, positions 3352-3475]
C
[91 nt withheld, positions 3477-3567]
A
[49 nt withheld, positions 3569-3617]
CCTTTGACGTTGGAGTCCACGTTCTT
[37 nt withheld, positions 3644-3680]
ACCCTATCTCGGTCTATTCTTTTGATTTATAAGGGATTTTGCCGATTTCGGCCTATTGGTTAAAAAATGA
GCTGATTTAACAAAAATTTAACGCGAATTTTAACAAAATATTAACGCTTACAATTTAGGTGGCACTTTTC
GGGGAAATGTGCGCGGAACCCCTATTTGTTTATTTTTCTAAATACATTCAAATATGTATCCGCTCATGCC
AGGTCTTGGACTGGTGAGAACGGCTTGCTCGGCAGCTTCGATGTGTGCTGGAGGGAGAATAAAGGTCTAA
GATGTGCGATAGAGGGAAGTCGCATTGAATTATGTGCTGTGTAGGGATCGCTGGTATCAAATATGTGTGC
CCACCCCTGGCATGAGACAATAACCCTGATAAATGCTTCAATAATATTGAAAAAGGAAGAGTATGAGTAT
TCAACATTTCCGTGTCGCCCTTATTCCCTTTTTTGCGGCATTTTGCCTTCCTGTTTTTGCTCACCCAGAA
ACGCTGGTGAAAGTAAAAGATGCTGAAGATCAGTTGGGTGCACGAGTGGGTTACATCGAACTGGATCTCA
ACAGCGGTAAGATCCTTGAGAGTTTTCGCCCCGAAGAACGTTTTCCAATGATGAGCACTTTTAAAGTTCT
GCTATGTGGCGCGGTATTATCCCGTATTGACGCCGGGCAAGAGCAACTCGGTCGCCGCATACACTATTCT
CAGAATGACTTGGTTGAGTACTCACCAGTCACAGAAAAGCATCTTACGGATGGCATGACAGTAAGAGAAT
TATGCAGTGCTGCCATAACCATGAGTGATAACACTGCGGCCAACTTACTTCTGACAACGATCGGAGGACC
GAAGGAGCTAACCGCTTTTTTGCACAACATGGGGGATCATGTAACTCGCCTTGATCGTTGGGAACCGGAG
CTGAATGAAGCCATACCAAACGACGAGCGTGACACCACGATGCCTGTAGCAATGGCAACAACGTTGCGCA
AACTATTAACTGGCGAACTACTTACTCTAGCTTCCCGGCAACAATTAATAGACTGGATGGAGGCGGATAA
AGTTGCAGGACCACTTCTGCGCTCGGCCCTTCCGGCTGGCTGGTTTATTGCTGATAAATCTGGAGCCGGT
GAGCGTGGGTCTCGCGGTATCATTGCAGCACTGGGGCCAGATGGTAAGCCCTCCCGTATCGTAGTTATCT
ACACGACGGGGAGTCAGGCAACTATGGATGAACGAAATAGACAGATCGCTGAGATAGGTGCCTCACTGAT
TAAGCATTGGTAACTGTCAGACCAAGTTTACTCATATATACTTTAGATTGATTTAAAACTTCATTTTTAA
TTTAAAAGGATCTAGGTGAAGATCCTTTTTGATAATCTCATGCCATAACTTCGTATAATGTATGCTATAC
GAAGTTATGGCATGACCAAAATCCCTTAACGTGAGTTTTCGTTCCACTGAGCGTCAGACCCCGTAGAAAA
GATCAAAGGATCTTCTTGAGATCCTTTTTTTCTGCGCGTAATCTGCTGCTTGCAAACAAAAAAACCACCG
CTACCAGCGGTGGTTTGTTTGCCGGATCAAGAGCTACCAACTCTTTTTCCGAAGGTAACTGGCTTCAGCA
GAGCGCAGATACCAAATACTGTTCTTCTAGTGTAGCCGTAGTTAGGCCACCACTTCAAGAACTCTGTAGC
ACCGCCTACATACCTCGCTCTGCTAATCCTGTTACCAGTGGCTGCTGCCAGTGGCGATAAGTCGTGTCTT
ACCGGGTTGGACTCAAGACGATAGTTACCGGATAAGGCGCAGCGGTCGGGCTGAACGGGGGGTTCGTGCA
CACAGCCCAGCTTGGAGCGAACGACCTACACCGAACTGAGATACCTACAGCGTGAGCTATGAGAAAGCGC
CACGCTTCCCGAAGGGAGAAAGGCGGACAGGTATCCGGTAAGCGGCAGGGTCGGAACAGGAGAGCGCACG
AGGGAGCTTCCAGGGGGAAACGCCTGGTATCTTTATAGTCCTGTCGGGTTTCGCCACCTCTGACTTGAGC
GTCGATTTTTGTGATGCTCGTCAGGGGGGCGGAGCCTATGGAAAAACGCCAGCAACGCGGCCTTTTTACG
GTTCCTGGCCTTTTGCTGGCCTTTTGCTCACATGTTCTTTCCTGCGTTATCCCCTGATTCTGTGGATAAC
CGTATTACCGCCTTTGAGTGAGCTGATACCGCTCGCCGCAGCCGAACGACCGAGCGCAGCGAGTCAGTGA
GCGAGGAAGCGGAAGAGCGCCCAATACGCAAACCGCCTCTCCCCGCGCGTTGGCCGATTCATTAATGCAG
AGCTTGCAATTCGCGCTTTTTCAATATTATTGAAGCATTTATCAGGGTTATTGTCTCATGAGCGGATACA
TATTTGAATGTATTTAGAAAAATAAACAAATAGGGGTTCCGCGCACATTTCCCCGAAAAGTGCCACCTGA
CGTCTAAGAAACCATTATTATCATGACATTAACCTATAAAAATAGGCGTATTACGAGGCCCTTTCACGCA
TTAGATGCATGT
Features (pLannotate 1.2.2; 24 found; start..end, strand, type, name):
      1..304     +  enhancer       CMV enhancer: human cytomegalovirus immediate early enhancer
    305..508     +  promoter       CMV promoter: human cytomegalovirus (CMV) immediate early promoter
    661..679     +  promoter       SP6 promoter: promoter for bacteriophage SP6 RNA polymerase
    680..704     +  protein_bind   attB1: mutant version of attB; recombination site for the Gateway® BP reaction BP Clonase™
    942..966     +  CDS            3xFLAG (fragment): three tandem FLAG® epitope tags
   1002..1580    +  CDS            POLG_HCV77 (fragment): Experimental evidence at protein level: Swiss-Prot protein existence level 1. [RNA-directed RNA polymerase]: RNA-dependent RNA polymerase that performs primer-template recognition and RNA synthesis during viral replication. From Hepatitis C virus genotype 1a (isolate H77) (HCV).
   1860..2576    +  CDS            Venus: Venus is a basic (constitutively fluorescent) yellow fluorescent protein published in 2002, derived from Aequorea victoria. It is reported to be a rapidly-maturing weak dimer with moderate acid sensitivity.
   2616..2640    -  protein_bind   attB2: mutant version of attB; recombination site for the Gateway® BP reaction BP Clonase™
   2642..2660    -  promoter       T7 promoter: promoter for bacteriophage T7 RNA polymerase
   2670..2707    +  CDS            lacZα (fragment): LacZα fragment of β-galactosidase; lacZ fragment
   2719..2833    +  intron         large T intron (fragment): SV40 (simian virus 40) large T antigen intron
   2907..2932    +  intron         small t intron (fragment): SV40 (simian virus 40) small t antigen intron
   2932..3069    +  CDS            large T antigen (fragment): large T antigen from SV40 (simian virus 40)
   3092..3226    +  polyA_signal   SV40 poly(A) signal: SV40 polyadenylation signal
   3231..3280    -  CDS            lacI (fragment): lac repressor; lacI; The lac repressor binds to the lac operator to inhibit transcription in E. coli. This inhibition can be relieved by adding lactose or isopropyl-β-D-thiogalactopyranoside (IPTG).
   3280..3347    +  CDS            lacZα (fragment): LacZα fragment of β-galactosidase; lacZ fragment
   3352..3806    +  rep_origin     f1 ori (sequence partly withheld): f1 bacteriophage origin of replication; arrow indicates direction of (+) strand synthesis
   3832..3888    +  promoter       AmpR promoter (fragment): bla
   4041..4092    +  promoter       AmpR promoter (fragment): bla
   4093..4953    +  CDS            AmpR: β-lactamase; bla; confers resistance to ampicillin, carbenicillin, and related antibiotics
   5055..5088    -  protein_bind   loxP: Cre-mediated recombination occurs in the 8-bp core sequence (GCATACAT). Cre recombinase
   5166..5754    +  rep_origin     ori: high-copy-number ColE1/pMB1/pBR322/pUC origin of replication
   5937..5990    +  CDS            lacI (fragment): lac repressor; lacI; The lac repressor binds to the lac operator to inhibit transcription in E. coli. This inhibition can be relieved by adding lactose or isopropyl-β-D-thiogalactopyranoside (IPTG).
   6006..6103    -  promoter       AmpR promoter: bla
