[The description below was written by a language model from this plasmid's Addgene catalogue record and pLannotate feature annotations shown in this document.]
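Description:
pCS6-SMASh-YFP is a mammalian expression plasmid of about 6.2 kb, built on the pCS6 backbone. It carries a yellow fluorescent protein fused at its N terminus to the SMASh tag. It is propagated in E. coli through a high-copy ColE1/pUC-type origin and selected with ampicillin via the β-lactamase gene. An f1 origin is also present. The remaining backbone annotations are short lacZα and lacI fragments, extra AmpR promoter pieces and a single loxP site between AmpR and the origin. The record assigns no role to any of them.

Expression is driven by the CMV immediate-early enhancer and promoter and terminated by an SV40-derived intron and late-region segment with the SV40 polyadenylation signal. The roughly 1.6 kb insert, assembled by Gibson cloning, sits between attB1 and attB2 Gateway sites and is flanked by SP6 and T7 phage promoters. Within it, the feature table detects a short FLAG-type epitope fragment, then a segment of the hepatitis C virus polyprotein (genotype 1a, H77). The automated annotation borrows a polymerase description for this segment, but it corresponds to the HCV-derived part of the SMASh tag. The YFP coding sequence follows and is identified as Venus.

In general terms, SMASh is a self-excising degron that combines an HCV protease with a degradation signal. The protease normally cleaves the tag off the newly made protein, leaving it stable. An HCV protease inhibitor blocks this cleavage, so the degron stays attached and new protein copies are degraded. This construct therefore serves as a fluorescent reporter for tunable, reversible drug control of protein production in mammalian cells.
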