Addgene plasmid #68852: pCS6-SMASh-YFP
Purpose: Expresses SMASh tag fused to YFP at N terminus in mammalian cells
Depositing lab: Michael Lin. Depositing organization: Stanford University. Publication: Tunable and reversible drug control of protein production via a self-excising degron. Chung HK, Jacobs CL, Huo Y, Yang J, Krumm SA, Plemper RK, Tsien RY, Lin MZ. Nat Chem Biol. 2015 Jul 27. doi: 10.1038/nchembio.1869. PubMed 26214256.
Backbone
  Vector backbone: pCS6
  Backbone size w/o insert (bp): 4577
  Total vector size (bp): 6215
  Vector type: Mammalian Expression
Growth in bacteria
  Bacterial resistance: Ampicillin, 100 μg/mL
  Growth temperature: 37°C
  Growth strain: XL10 Gold
  Copy number: Unknown
Gene/Insert
  Gene/Insert name: SMASh-YFP
  Species: HCV, Aequorea victoria
  Insert size (bp): 1638
  Promoter: CMV
  Tag / fusion protein: SMASh tag (N terminal on insert)
  Cloning method: Gibson Cloning
  Sequencing primers: 5′ CACCGACGACCAGATGGAG; 3′ GGGCCCCTCGAGGGATAC
Terms and licenses: Academic/Nonprofit Terms; Industry Terms: Not Available to Industry
How to cite: pCS6-SMASh-YFP was a gift from Michael Lin (Addgene plasmid # 68852 ; http://n2t.net/addgene:68852 ; RRID:Addgene_68852)
