>Addgene plasmid #68852 | pCS6-SMASh-YFP | addgene partial sequence | sequence record 123859 | SP6 5'-ATTTAGGTGACACTATAG-3'
GGTCCGGAATTCGGTGCAGAGCTCAAGCGAGTTCTCCCGCAGCCGCAGTCTCTGGGCCTCTCTAGCTTCA
GCGGCGACGAGCCTGCCACACTCGCTAAGCTCCTCCGGCACCGCACACCTGCCACTGCCGCTGCAGCCGC
CGGCTCTGCTCCCTTCCGGCTTCTGCCTCAGAGGAGTTCTTAGCCTGTTCGGAGCCGCAGCACCGACGAC
CAGATGGAGCCCGGGCCCATGGATTACAAGGATGACGACGATAAGGGCTCTTCCGGGACAGGCTCCGGAT
CCGGCACTAGTGCGCCCATCACGGCGTACGCCCAGCAGACGAGAGGCCTCCTAGGGTGTATAATCACCAG
CCTGACTGGCCGGGACAAAAACCAAGTGGAGGGTGAGGTCCAGATCGTGTCAACTGCTACCCAAACCTTC
CTGGCAACGTGCATCAATGGGGTATGCTGGGCAGTCTACCACGGGGCCGGAACGAGGACCATCGCATCAC
CCAAGGGTCCTGTCATCCAGATGTATACCAATGTGGACCAAGACCTTGTGGGCTGGCCCGCTCCTCAAGG
TTCCCGCTCATTGACACCCTGTACCTGCGGCTCCTCGGACCTTTACCTGGTCACGAGGCACGCCGATGTC
ATTCCCGTGCGCCGGCGAGGTGATAGCAGGGGTAGCCTGCTTTCGCCCCGGCCCATTTCCTACTTGAAAG
GCTCCTCGGGGGGTCCGCTGTTGTGCCCCGCGGGACACGCCGTGGGCCTATTCAGGGCCGCGGTGTGCAC
CCGTGGAGTGGCTAAAGCGGTGGACTTTATCCCTGTGGAGAACCTAGAGACAACCATGAGATCCCCGGTG
TTCACGGACAACTCCTCTCCACCAGCAGTCACCCTGACGCACCC
