>Addgene plasmid #68852 | pCS6-SMASh-YFP | addgene partial sequence | sequence record 123860 | EXFP-R 5'-GTCTTGTAGTTGCCGTCGTC-3'
CCTTCGGGCATGGCGGACTTGAAGAAGTCGTGCTGCTTCATGTGGTCGGGGTAGCGGGCGAAGCACTGCA
GGCCGTAGCCCAGGGTGGTCACGAGGGTGGGCCAGGGCACGGGCAGCTTGCCGGTGGTGCAGATCAGCTT
CAGGGTCAGCTTGCCGTAGGTGGCATCGCCCTCGCCCTCGCCGGACACGCTGAACTTGTGGCCGTTTACG
TCGCCGTCCAGCTCGACCAGGATGGGCACCACCCCGGTGAACAGCTCCTCGCCCTTGCTCACCATAGGCG
CGCCCGAGCCCATTGAGCATGGCACGACATCTTCGAACTCCTGGTAGAGAACCTCCCTGTCAGGTATAAT
ACTGCTTCCGCTACTGCCTGCCGGCTTCCCGGACAAGACGATCCTGCCCACTATGACCACGCAGCCTGTT
GACAGGCAATACGCGGCCAGAGCAGCCAGGACGCCGCCAACGAGCACCCAGGTGCTCGTGACGACCTCCA
GGTCGGCCGACATGCATGTCATGATGTATTTGGTATCGATTTTGGTGATTGGGTGCGTCAGGGTGACTGC
TGGTGGAGAGGAGTTGTCCGTGAACACCGGGGATCTCATGGTTGTCTCTAGGTTCTCCACAGGGATAAAG
TCCACCGCTTTAGCCACTCCACGGGTGCACACCGCGGCCCTGAATAGGCCCACGGCGTGTCCCGCGGGGC
ACAACAGCGGACCCCCCGAGGAGCCTTTCAAGTAGGAAATGGGCCGGGGCGAAAGCAGGCTACCCCTGCT
ATCACCTCGCCGGCGCACGGGAATGACATCGGCGTGCCTCGTGACCAGGTAAAGGTCCGAGGAGCCGCAG
GTACAGGGTGTCAATGAGCG
